>Addgene plasmid #161737 | pBabe_Hyg_cOVA_T2A_mStrawberry | addgene full sequence | sequence record 320119 | Addgene NGS Result
GTTATTGTCTCATGAGCGGATACATATTTGAATGTATTTAGAAAAATAAACAAATAGGGGTTCCGCGCAC
ATTTCCCCGAAAAGTGCCACCTGCAGCCTGAATATGGGCCAAACAGGATATCTGTGGTAAGCAGTTCCTG
CCCCGGCTCAGGGCCAAGAACAGATGGAACAGCTGAATATGGGCCAAACAGGATATCTGTGGTAAGCAGT
TCCTGCCCCGGCTCAGGGCCAAGAACAGATGGTCCCCAGATGCGGTCCAGCCCTCAGCAGTTTCTAGAGA
ACCATCAGATGTTTCCAGGGTGCCCCAAGGACCTGAAATGACCCTGTGCCTTATTTGAACTAACCAATCA
GTTCGCTTCTCGCTTCTGTTCGCGCGCTTCTGCTCCCCGAGCTCAATAAAAGAGCCCACAACCCCTCACT
CGGGGCGCCAGTCCTCCGATTGACTGAGTCGCCCGGGTACCCGTGTATCCAATAAACCCTCTTGCAGTTG
CATCCGACTTGTGGTCTCGCTGTTCCTTGGGAGGGTCTCCTCTGAGTGATTGACTACCCGTCAGCGGGGG
TCTTTCATTTGGGGGCTCGTCCGGGATCGGGAGACCCCTGCCCAGGGACCACCGACCCACCACCGGGAGG
CAAGCTGGCCAGCAACTTATCTGTGTCTGTCCGATTGTCTAGTGTCTATGACTGATTTTATGCGCCTGCG
TCGGTACTAGTTAGCTAACTAGCTCTGTATCTGGCGGACCCGTGGTGGAACTGACGAGTTCTGAACACCC
GGCCGCAACCCTGGGAGACGTCCCAGGGACTTTGGGGGCCGTTTTTGTGGCCCGACCTGAGGAAGGGAGT
CGATGTGGAATCCGACCCCGTCAGGATATGTGGTTCTGGTAGGAGACGAGAACCTAAAACAGTTCCCGCC
TCCGTCTGAATTTTTGCTTTCGGTTTGGAACCGAAGCCGCGCGTCTTGTCTGCTGCAGCGCTGCAGCATC
GTTCTGTGTTGTCTCTGTCTGACTGTGTTTCTGTATTTGTCTGAAAATTAGGGCCAGACTGTTACCACTC
CCTTAAGTTTGACCTTAGGTCACTGGAAAGATGTCGAGCGGATCGCTCACAACCAGTCGGTAGATGTCAA
GAAGAGACGTTGGGTTACCTTCTGCTCTGCAGAATGGCCAACCTTTAACGTCGGATGGCCGCGAGACGGC
ACCTTTAACCGAGACCTCATCACCCAGGTTAAGATCAAGGTCTTTTCACCTGGCCCGCATGGACACCCAG
ACCAGGTCCCCTACATCGTGACCTGGGAAGCCTTGGCTTTTGACCCCCCTCCCTGGGTCAAGCCCTTTGT
ACACCCTAAGCCTCCGCCTCCTCTTCCTCCATCCGCCCCGTCTCTCCCCCTTGAACCTCCTCGTTCGACC
CCGCCTCGATCCTCCCTTTATCCAGCCCTCACTCCTTCTCTAGGCGCCGGCCGGATCCCAGTGTGGTGGT
ACGTAGGAATTCGCCACCATGGGCTCCATCGGCGCAGCAAGCATGGAATTTTGTTTTGATGTATTCAAGG
AGCTCATCAATTCCTGGGTAGAAAGTCAGACAAATGGAATTATCAGAAATGTCCTTCAGCCAAGCTCCGT
GGATTCTCAAACTGCAATGGTTCTGGTTAATGCCATTGTCTTCAAAGGACTGTGGGAGAAAACATTTAAG
GATGAAGACACACAAGCAATGCCTTTCAGAGTGACTGAGCAAGAAAGCAAACCTGTGCAGATGATGTACC
AGATTGGTTTATTTAGAGTGGCATCAATGGCTTCTGAGAAAATGAAGATCCTGGAGCTTCCATTTGCCAG
TGGGACAATGAGCATGTTGGTGCTGTTGCCTGATGAAGTCTCAGGCCTTGAGCAGCTTGAGAGTATAATC
AACTTTGAAAAACTGACTGAATGGACCAGTTCTAATGTTATGGAAGAGAGGAAGATCAAAGTGTACTTAC
CTCGCATGAAGATGGAGGAAAAATACAACCTCACATCTGTCTTAATGGCTATGGGCATTACTGACGTGTT
TAGCTCTTCAGCCAATCTGTCTGGCATCTCCTCAGCAGAGAGCCTGAAGATATCTCAAGCTGTCCATGCA
GCACATGCAGAAATCAATGAAGCAGGCAGAGAGGTGGTAGGGTCAGCAGAGGCTGGAGTGGATGCTGCAA
GCGTCTCTGAAGAATTTAGGGCTGACCATCCATTCCTCTTCTGTATCAAGCACATCGCAACCAACGCCGT
TCTCTTCTTTGGCAGATGTGTTTCCCCTGGCTCCGGCGAGGGCAGGGGAAGTCTTCTAACATGCGGGGAC
GTGGAGGAAAATCCCGGCCCATTCACCATGGTGAGCAAGGGCGAGGAGAATAACATGGCCATCATCAAGG
AGTTCATGCGCTTCAAGGTGCGCATGGAGGGCTCCGTGAACGGCCACGAGTTCGAGATCGAGGGCGAGGG
CGAGGGCCGCCCCTACGAGGGCACCCAGACCGCCAAGCTGAAGGTGACCAAGGGTGGCCCCCTGCCCTTC
GCCTGGGACATCCTAACCCCCAACTTCACCTACGGCTCCAAGGCCTACGTGAAGCACCCCGCCGACATCC
CCGACTACTTGAAGCTGTCCTTCCCCGAGGGCTTCAAGTGGGAGCGCGTGATGAACTTCGAGGACGGCGG
CGTGGTGACCGTGACCCAGGACTCCTCCCTGCAGGACGGCGAGTTCATCTACAAGGTGAAGCTGCGCGGC
ACCAACTTCCCCTCCGACGGCCCCGTAATGCAGAAGAAGACCATGGGCTGGGAGGCCTCCTCCGAGCGGA
TGTACCCCGAGGACGGCGCCCTGAAGGGCGAGATCAAGATGAGGCTGAAGCTGAAGGACGGCGGCCACTA
CGACGCTGAGGTCAAGACCACCTACAAGGCCAAGAAGCCCGTGCAGCTGCCCGGCGCCTACATCGTCGGC
ATCAAGTTGGACATCACCTCCCACAACGAGGACTACACCATCGTGGAACTGTACGAACGCGCCGAGGGCC
GCCACTCCACCGGCGGCATGGACGAGCTGTACAAGTGAGTCGACCCTGTGGAATGTGTGTCAGTTAGGGT
GTGGAAAGTCCCCAGGCTCCCCAGCAGGCAGAAGTATGCAAAGCATGCATCTCAATTAGTCAGCAACCAG
GTGTGGAAAGTCCCCAGGCTCCCCAGCAGGCAGAAGTATGCAAAGCATGCATCTCAATTAGTCAGCAACC
ATAGTCCCGCCCCTAACTCCGCCCATCCCGCCCCTAACTCCGCCCAGTTCCGCCCATTCTCCGCCCCATG
GCTGACTAATTTTTTTTATTTATGCAGAGGCCGAGGCCGCCTCGGCCTCTGAGCTATTCCAGAAGTAGTG
AGGAGGCTTTTTTGGAGGCCTAGGCTTTTGCAAAAAGCTTGCCAGCTGGGGCGCCCTCTGGTAAGGTTGG
GAAGCCCTGCAGATCTGATCCCGGGGGGCAATGAGATATGAAAAAGCCTGAACTCACCGCGACGTCTGTC
GAGAAGTTTCTGATCGAAAAGTTCGACAGCGTCTCCGACCTGATGCAGCTCTCGGAGGGCGAAGAATCTC
GTGCTTTCAGCTTCGATGTAGGAGGGCGTGGATATGTCCTGCGGGTAAATAGCTGCGCCGATGGTTTCTA
CAAAGATCGTTATGTTTATCGGCACTTTGCATCGGCCGCGCTCCCGATTCCGGAAGTGCTTGACATTGGG
GAATTTAGCGAGAGCCTGACCTATTGCATCTCCCGCCGTGCACAGGGTGTCACGTTGCAAGACCTGCCTG
AAACCGAACTGCCCGCTGTTCTGCAGCCGGTCGCGGAGGCCATGGATGCGATCGCTGCGGCCGATCTTAG
CCAGACGAGCGGGTTCGGCCCATTCGGACCGCAAGGAATCGGTCAATACACTACATGGCGTGATTTCATA
TGCGCGATTGCTGATCCCCATGTGTATCACTGGCAAACTGTGATGGACGACACCGTCAGTGCGTCCGTCG
CGCAGGCTCTCGATGAGCTGATGCTTTGGGCCGAGGACTGCCCCGAAGTCCGGCACCTCGTGCACGCGGA
TTTCGGCTCCAACAATGTCCTGACGGACAATGGCCGCATAACAGCGGTCATTGACTGGAGCGAGGCGATG
TTCGGGGATTCCCAATACGAGGTCGCCAACATCTTCTTCTGGAGGCCGTGGTTGGCTTGTATGGAGCAGC
AGACGCGCTACTTCGAGCGGAGGCATCCGGAGCTTGCAGGATCGCCGCGGCTCCGGGCGTATATGCTCCG
CATTGGTCTTGACCAACTCTATCAGAGCTTGGTTGACGGCAATTTCGATGATGCAGCTTGGGCGCAGGGT
CGATGCGACGCAATCGTCCGATCCGGAGCCGGGACTGTCGGGCGTACACAAATCGCCCGCAGAAGCGCGG
CCGTCTGGACCGATGGCTGTGTAGAAGTACTCGCCGATAGTGGAAACCGACGCCCCAGCACTCGTCCGAG
GGCAAAGGAATAGAGTAGATGCCGACCGGGATCTATCGATGCGGCGGGTGTGGTGGTTACGCGTAATCTG
CTGCTTGCAAACAAAAAAACCACCGCTACCAGCGGTGGTTTGTTTGCCGGATCAAGAGCTACCAACTCTT
TTTCCGAAGGTAACTGGCTTCAGCAGAGCGCAGATACCAAATACTGTTCTTCTAGTGTAGCCGTAGTTAG
GCCACCACTTCAAGAACTCTGTAGCACCGCCTACATACCTCGCTCTGCTAATCCTGTTACCAGTGGCTGC
TGCCAGTGGCGATAAGTCGTGTCTTACCGGGTTGGACTCAAGACGATAGTTACCGGATAAGGCGCAGCGG
TCGGGCTGAACGGGGGGTTCGTGCACACAGCCCAGCTTGGAGCGAACGACCTACACCGAACTGAGATACC
TACAGCGTGAGCTATGAGAAAGCGCCACGCTTCCCGAAGGGAGAAAGGCGGACAGGTATCCGGTAAGCGG
CAGGGTCGGAACAGGAGAGCGCACGAGGGAGCTTCCAGGGGGAAACGCCTGGTATCTTTATAGTCCTGTC
GGGTTTCGCCACCTCTGACTTGAGCGTCGATTTTTGTGATGCTCGTCAGGGGGGCGGAGCCTATGGAAAA
ACGCCAGCAACGCATCGATAAAATAAAAGATTTTATTTAGTCTCCAGAAAAAGGGGGGAATGAAAGACCC
CACCTGTAGGTTTGGCAAGCTAGCTTAAGTAACGCCATTTTGCAAGGCATGGAAAAATACATAACTGAGA
ATAGAGAAGTTCAGATCAAGGTCAGGAACAGATGGAACAGCTGAATATGGGCCAAACAGGATATCTGTGG
TAAGCAGTTCCTGCCCCGGCTCAGGGCCAAGAACAGATGGAACAGCTGAATATGGGCCAAACAGGATATC
TGTGGTAAGCAGTTCCTGCCCCGGCTCAGGGCCAAGAACAGATGGTCCCCAGATGCGGTCCAGCCCTCAG
CAGTTTCTAGAGAACCATCAGATGTTTCCAGGGTGCCCCAAGGACCTGAAATGACCCTGTGCCTTATTTG
AACTAACCAATCAGTTCGCTTCTCGCTTCTGTTCGCGCGCTTCTGCTCCCCGAGCTCAATAAAAGAGCCC
ACAACCCCTCACTCGGGGCGCCAGTCCTCCGATTGACTGAGTCGCCCGGGTACCCGTGTATCCAATAAAC
CCTCTTGCAGTTGCATCCGACTTGTGGTCTCGCTGTTCCTTGGGAGGGTCTCCTCTGAGTGATTGACTAC
CCGTCAGCGGGGGTCTTTCACATGCAGCATGTATCAAAATTAATTTGGTTTTTTTTCTTAAGTATTTACA
TTAAATGGCCATAGTGCGGCCGCAAATCAATCTAAAGTATATATGAGTAAACTTGGTCTGACAGTTACCA
ATGCTTAATCAGTGAGGCACCTATCTCAGCGATCTGTCTATTTCGTTCATCCATAGTTGCCTGACTCCCC
GTCGTGTAGATAACTACGATACGGGAGGGCTTACCATCTGGCCCCAGTGCTGCAATGATACCGCGAGACC
CACGCTCACCGGCTCCAGATTTATCAGCAATAAACCAGMSRRYCKSAAGAAGATCCTTTGATCTTTTCTA
CGGGGTCTGACGCTCAGTGGAACGAAAACTCACGTTAAGGGATTTTGGTCATGAGATTATCAAAAAGGAT
CTTCACCTAGATCCTTTTAAATTAAAAATGAAGTTTTAAATCAATCTAAAGTATATATGAGTAAACTTGG
TCTGACAGTTACCAATGCTTAATCAGTGAGGCACCTATCTCAGCGATCTGTCTATTTCGTTCATCCATAG
TTGCCTGACTCCCCGTCGTGTAGATAACTACGATACGGGAGGGCTTACCATCTGGCCCCAGTGCTGCAAT
GATACCGCGAGACCCACGCTCACCGGCTCCAGATTTATCAGCAATAAACCAGCCAGCCGGAAGGGCCGAG
CGCAGAAGTGGTCCTGCAACTTTATCCGCCTCCATCCAGTCTATTAATTGTTGCCGGGAAGCTAGAGTAA
GTAGTTCGCCAGTTAATAGTTTGCGCAACGTTGTTGCCATTGCTACAGGCATCGTGGTGTCACGCTCGTC
GTTTGGTATGGCTTCATTCAGCTCCGGTTCCCAACGATCAAGGCGAGTTACATGATCCCCCATGTTGTGC
AAAAAAGCGGTTAGCTCCTTCGGTCCTCCGATCGTTGTCAGAAGTAAGTTGGCCGCAGTGTTATCACTCA
TGGTTATGGCAGCACTGCATAATTCTCTTACTGTCATGCCATCCGTAAGATGCTTTTCTGTGACTGGTGA
GTACTCAACCAAGTCATTCTGAGAATAGTGTATGCGGCGACCGAGTTGCTCTTGCCCGGCGTCAATACGG
GATAATACCGCGCCACATAGCAGAACTTTAAAAGTGCTCATCATTGGAAAACGTTCTTCGGGGCGAAAAC
TCTCAAGGATCTTACCGCTGTTGAGATCCAGTTCGATGTAACCCACTCGTGCACCCAACTGATCTTCAGC
ATCTTTTACTTTCACCAGCGTTTCTGGGTGAGCAAAAACAGGAAGGCAAAATGCCGCAAAAAAGGGAATA
AGGGCGACACGGAAATGTTGAATACTCATACTCTTCCTTTTTCAATATTATTGAAGCATTTATCAGG
Features (pLannotate 1.2.2; 16 found; start..end, strand, type, name):
     98..567     +  LTR            LTR: long terminal repeat from Moloney murine leukemia virus
    691..965     +  misc_feature   MESV Ψ (fragment): packaging signal of murine embryonic stem cell virus
   1032..1448    +  CDS            gag (truncated): truncated Moloney murine leukemia virus (MMLV) gag gene lacking the start codon
   1489..1546    +  CDS            ovalbumin (fragment): chicken ovalbumin
   1540..2268    +  CDS            ovalbumin (fragment): chicken ovalbumin
   2278..2330    +  CDS            T2A (fragment): 2A peptide from Thosea asigna virus capsid protein Eukaryotic ribosomes fail to insert a peptide bond between the Gly and Pro residues, yielding separate polypeptides.
   2338..3045    +  CDS            mStrawberry: mStrawberry is a basic (constitutively fluorescent) red fluorescent protein published in 2004, derived from Discosoma sp.. It is reported to be a somewhat slowly-maturing monomer with low acid sensitivity.
   3065..3394    +  promoter       SV40 promoter: SV40 enhancer and early promoter
   3468..4490    +  CDS            hph: KHYB_ECOLX - Experimental evidence at protein level: Swiss-Prot protein existence level 1. The aminoglycoside phosphotransferases achieve inactivation of their antibiotic substrates by phosphorylation. Only phosphorylates hygromycin and closely related compounds such as demethyl analogs and destomycin. From Escherichia coli.
   4521..4543    +  rep_origin     f1 ori (fragment): f1 bacteriophage origin of replication; arrow indicates direction of (+) strand synthesis
   4540..5109    +  rep_origin     ori: high-copy-number ColE1/pMB1/pBR322/pUC origin of replication
   5169..5290    +  LTR            3' LTR (ΔU3) (fragment): self-inactivating 3' long terminal repeat (LTR) from Moloney murine leukemia virus
   5291..5760    +  LTR            LTR: long terminal repeat from Moloney murine leukemia virus
   5876..6058    -  CDS            bla(M) (fragment): β-lactamase lacking the signal sequence; bla(M); allows cytosolic expression of β-lactamase
   6239..7099    -  CDS            AmpR: β-lactamase; bla; confers resistance to ampicillin, carbenicillin, and related antibiotics
   7100..67      -  promoter       AmpR promoter (across the origin): bla
