[The description below was written by a language model from this plasmid's Addgene catalogue record and pLannotate feature annotations shown in this document.]
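Description:
pBabe_Hyg_cOVA_T2A_mStrawberry is a gammaretroviral mammalian expression vector of about 7.1 kb, built on the pBabe-hygro backbone. It is maintained in E. coli as a high-copy plasmid through a ColE1/pUC-type origin, with ampicillin selection provided by the β-lactamase gene and its promoter. The retroviral portion is flanked by Moloney murine leukemia virus long terminal repeats and carries a packaging signal followed by a truncated gag segment lacking its start codon. These elements allow the transcript to be packaged into virions when viral proteins are supplied in trans by a packaging cell line. The repository's sequencing found a few discrepancies in the truncated gag region. The depositor reports that these do not affect function and that the plasmid overexpresses the expected gene in target cells.

The payload, cloned between retained EcoRI and SalI sites, is a cytoplasmic form of chicken ovalbumin (cOVA), subcloned from an earlier cOVA expression plasmid and joined through a T2A peptide to the monomeric red fluorescent protein mStrawberry. No separate internal promoter is annotated upstream of this cassette, so, as is usual for pBabe vectors, it is presumably transcribed from the 5′ LTR. Ribosomal skipping at T2A yields ovalbumin and mStrawberry as separate polypeptides from one open reading frame, so red fluorescence reports on cells expressing the antigen. Downstream, an SV40 enhancer/early promoter drives the hygromycin phosphotransferase gene for selection of stably transduced mammalian cells.

The stated purpose is simply co-expression of cOVA and mStrawberry. The associated study concerns MHC-I and immune evasion in pancreatic cancer, which fits the use of ovalbumin as a model antigen in marked tumour cells, although the record does not spell out this application.
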