Addgene plasmid #161737: pBabe_Hyg_cOVA_T2A_mStrawberry
Purpose: Expression of cOVA and mStrawberry
Depositing lab: Alec Kimmelman. Depositing organization: NYU Grossman School of Medicine. Publication: Autophagy promotes immune evasion of pancreatic cancer by degrading MHC-I. Yamamoto K, Venida A, Yano J, Biancur DE, Kakiuchi M, Gupta S, Sohn ASW, Mukhopadhyay S, Lin EY, Parker SJ, Banh RS, Paulo JA, Wen KW, Debnath J, Kim GE, Mancias JD, Fearon DT, Perera RM, Kimmelman AC. Nature. 2020 May;581(7806):100-105. doi: 10.1038/s41586-020-2229-5. Epub 2020 Apr 22. PubMed 32376951.
Backbone
  Vector backbone: pBabe-hygro
  Backbone manufacturer: Addgene #1765
  Total vector size (bp): 7132
  Vector type: Mammalian Expression, Retroviral
  Selectable markers: Hygromycin
Growth in bacteria
  Bacterial resistance: Ampicillin, 100 μg/mL
  Growth temperature: 37°C
  Growth strain: DH5alpha
  Copy number: High Copy
Gene/Insert
  Gene/Insert name: cytoplasmic ovalbumin (alt name: cOVA)
  Species: G. gallus (chicken)
  Tag / fusion protein: mStrawberry (C terminal on insert)
  Cloning method: Restriction Enzyme; 5′ cloning site EcoRI (not destroyed); 3′ cloning site SalI (not destroyed)
  Sequencing primers: 5′ pBABE 5'; 3′ pBABE 3'
Resource information
  A portion of this plasmid was derived from a plasmid made by: cOVA sequence was subcloned from pCI-neo-cOVA (Addgene #25097).
Terms and licenses: Academic/Nonprofit Terms; Industry Terms: Not Available to Industry
Depositor comments: Please note Addgene NGS found a few discrepancies in the gag (truncated) region but depositor has confirmed this does not affect plasmid function. Depositor has verified plasmid's capacity to over-express the expected gene in target cells.
How to cite: pBabe_Hyg_cOVA_T2A_mStrawberry was a gift from Alec Kimmelman (Addgene plasmid # 161737 ; http://n2t.net/addgene:161737 ; RRID:Addgene_161737)
